Addgene plasmid #39178: ABL2
Purpose: Baculovirus expression for structure determination; may not be full ORF
Depositing lab: Nicola Burgess-Brown. Depositing organization: University of Oxford.
Backbone
  Vector backbone: pFB-LIC-Bse
  Backbone manufacturer: SGC
  Vector type: Baculovirus Expression
Growth in bacteria
  Bacterial resistance: Ampicillin, 100 μg/mL
  Growth temperature: 37°C
  Growth strain: Mach1
  Copy number: High Copy
Gene/Insert
  Gene/Insert name: ABL2 (alt names: v-abl Abelson murine leukemia viral oncogene homolog 2 (arg, Abelson-related gene) [isoform 1]; PDB:3GVU)
  Species: H. sapiens (human)
  Insert size (bp): 926
  Mutation: Truncated (see comments)
  Entrez Gene: ABL2 (a.k.a. ABLL, ARG)
  Tag / fusion protein: His Tev (N terminal on insert)
  Cloning method: Ligation Independent Cloning
  Sequencing primers: 5′ Fbac-1; 3′ Fbac-2
Terms and licenses: Academic/Nonprofit Terms; Industry Terms: Not Available to Industry
How to cite: ABL2 was a gift from Nicola Burgess-Brown (Addgene plasmid # 39178 ; http://n2t.net/addgene:39178 ; RRID:Addgene_39178)
