[The description below was written by a language model from this plasmid's Addgene catalogue record.]
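Description:
ABL2 is a baculovirus expression plasmid built on the pFB-LIC-Bse backbone from the SGC, a pFastBac-style transfer vector adapted for ligation-independent cloning. It is maintained in E. coli as a high-copy plasmid under ampicillin selection. Vectors of this family are generally used as donor plasmids to move an expression cassette into a baculovirus genome, which is then used to infect insect cells for recombinant protein production. However, no feature table is provided, so the promoter, transposition elements, origin of replication and any additional markers are not stated in the record.

The insert is a truncated fragment of human ABL2 (also known as ARG or ABLL, the Abelson-related non-receptor tyrosine kinase), derived from isoform 1 and about 926 bp long. The record explicitly cautions that it may not represent the full open reading frame, and the exact boundaries of the truncation are not given in the fields available here. The fragment was inserted by ligation-independent cloning and is fused at its N terminus to a His tag followed by a TEV protease recognition site. This arrangement allows the expressed protein to be captured by immobilised metal affinity chromatography, after which the tag can be cleaved off with TEV protease to leave near-native protein.

The stated purpose is baculovirus-driven expression for structure determination, and the entry links the construct to a deposited ABL2 protein structure. It is therefore best regarded as a domain-level construct optimised for producing crystallisation-grade protein, rather than a tool for expressing full-length ABL2 in functional or cell-signalling studies.
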