>Addgene plasmid #39178 | ABL2 | depositor partial sequence | sequence record 49229 | ABL2 sequence 926 bps
ATGGGCCACCATCATCATCATCATTCTTCTGGTGTAGATCTGGGTACCGAGAACCTGTACTTCCAATCCA
TGGACAAATGGGAAATGGAGCGAACAGATATTACCATGAAGCACAAACTTGGGGGCGGTCAGTATGGAGA
GGTTTACGTTGGCGTCTGGAAGAAATACAGCCTTACAGTTGCTGTGAAAACATTGAAGGAAGATACCATG
GAGGTAGAAGAATTCCTGAAAGAAGCTGCAGTAATGAAGGAAATCAAGCATCCTAATCTGGTACAACTTT
TAGGTGTGTGTACTTTGGAGCCACCATTTTACATTGTGACTGAATACATGCCATACGGGAATTTGCTGGA
TTACCTCCGAGAATGCAACCGAGAAGAGGTGACTGCAGTTGTGCTGCTCTACATGGCCACTCAGATTTCT
TCTGCAATGGAGTACTTAGAGAAGAAGAATTTCATCCATAGAGATCTTGCAGCTCGTAACTGCCTAGTGG
GAGAAAACCATGTGGTAAAAGTGGCTGACTTTGGCTTAAGTAGATTGATGACTGGAGACACTTATACTGC
TCATGCTGGAGCCAAATTTCCTATTAAGTGGACAGCACCAGAGAGTCTTGCCTACAATACCTTCTCAATT
AAATCTGACGTCTGGGCTTTTGGGGTATTGTTGTGGGAAATTGCTACCTATGGAATGTCACCATATCCAG
GTATTGACCTGTCTCAGGTCTATGACCTACTAGAAAAAGGATATCGAATGGAACAGCCTGAGGGATGCCC
CCCTAAGGTTTATGAACTTATGAGAGCATGCTGGAAGTGGAGCCCTGCCGATAGGCCCTCTTTTGCTGAA
ACACACCAAGCTTTTGAAACCATGTTCCATGACTCTTGACAGTAAAGGTGGATACGGATCCGAATTCGAG
CTCCGTCGACAAGCTT
