>Addgene plasmid #39178 | ABL2 | addgene partial sequence | sequence record 52761 | fbac-1 5'-tattcataccgtcccacca-3'
CGAACCATGGGCCACCATCATCATCATCATTCTTCTGGTGTAGATCTGGGTACCGAGAACCTGTACTTCC
AATCCATGGACAAATGGGAAATGGAGCGAACAGATATTACCATGAAGCACAAACTTGGGGGCGGTCAGTA
TGGAGAGGTTTACGTTGGCGTCTGGAAGAAATACAGCCTTACAGTTGCTGTGAAAACATTGAAGGAAGAT
ACCATGGAGGTAGAAGAATTCCTGAAAGAAGCTGCAGTAATGAAGGAAATCAAGCATCCTAATCTGGTAC
AACTTTTAGGTGTGTGTACTTTGGAGCCACCATTTTACATTGTGACTGAATACATGCCATACGGGAATTT
GCTGGATTACCTCCGAGAATGCAACCGAGAAGAGGTGACTGCAGTTGTGCTGCTCTACATGGCCACTCAG
ATTTCTTCTGCAATGGAGTACTTAGAGAAGAAGAATTTCATCCATAGAGATCTTGCAGCTCGTAACTGCC
TAGTGGGAGAAAACCATGTGGTAAAAGTGGCTGACTTTGGCTTAAGTAGATTGATGACTGGAGACACTTA
TACTGCTCATGCTGGAGCCAAATTTCCTATTAAGTGGACAGCACCAGAGAGTCTTGCCTACAATACCTTC
TCAATTAAATCTGACGTCTGGGCTTTTGGGGTATTGTTGTGGGAAATTGCTACCTATGGAATGTCACCAT
ATCCAGGTATTGACCTGTCTCAGGTCTATGACCTACTAGAAAAAGGATATCGAATGGAACAGCCTGAGGG
ATGCCCCCCTAAGGTTTATGAACTTATGAGAGCATGCTGGAAGTGGAGCCCTGCCGATAGGCCCTCTTTT
GCTGAAACACACCAAGCTTTTGAAACCATGTTCCAT
